Addgene plasmid #214315: pET28_Caspase-11_humanized-mutant
Purpose: Protein overexpression in bacteria
Depositing lab: Jonathan Kagan. Depositing organization: Boston Children's Hospital. Publication: Structural insights into cytokine cleavage by inflammatory caspase-4. Devant P, Dong Y, Mintseris J, Ma W, Gygi SP, Wu H, Kagan JC. Nature. 2023 Dec;624(7991):451-459. doi: 10.1038/s41586-023-06751-9. Epub 2023 Nov 22. PubMed 37993712.
Backbone
  Vector backbone: pET28a
  Backbone size w/o insert (bp): 5400
  Vector type: Bacterial Expression
Growth in bacteria
  Bacterial resistance: Kanamycin, 50 μg/mL
  Growth temperature: 37°C
  Growth strain: DH5alpha
  Copy number: High Copy
Gene/Insert
  Gene/Insert name: CASP4 (alt name: Caspase-11 enzymatic domain)
  Species: M. musculus (mouse)
  Mutation: N152K_KLS288YKT_KASIHS348TPRAKA
  Entrez Gene: Casp4 (a.k.a. CASP-11, CASP-4, Casp11, Caspl, ich-3)
  Promoter: T7
  Tag / fusion protein: His-TEV (N terminal on insert)
  Cloning method: Restriction Enzyme; 5′ cloning site BamHI (not destroyed); 3′ cloning site EcoRI (not destroyed)
  Sequencing primers: 5′ T7-fwd; 3′ T7-term
Terms and licenses: Academic/Nonprofit Terms; Industry Terms: Not Available to Industry
How to cite: pET28_Caspase-11_humanized-mutant was a gift from Jonathan Kagan (Addgene plasmid # 214315 ; http://n2t.net/addgene:214315 ; RRID:Addgene_214315)
