[The description below was written by a language model from this plasmid's Addgene catalogue record and pLannotate feature annotations shown in this document.]
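Description:
pET28_Caspase-11_humanized-mutant is a bacterial expression plasmid built on the pET28a backbone for overproducing a mutated enzymatic domain of mouse caspase-11 (Casp4) in E. coli. It is selected with kanamycin through the aph(3')-Ia KanR gene and replicates from a ColE1/pBR322-type origin. The adjacent rop and bom elements typical of pET vectors are also present, although the catalogue lists the plasmid as high copy. An f1 origin is present as well, and short fragments annotated as TcR are pBR322-derived backbone remnants rather than a functional marker.

The insert was cloned between BamHI and EcoRI, both sites retained, and corresponds to an annotated Casp4 fragment of roughly 820 bp. It sits downstream of a T7 promoter with an adjoining lac operator and the T7 gene 10 ribosome binding site, and is followed by a T7 terminator. The plasmid also carries lacI, so transcription is repressed until induction with IPTG in a host that supplies T7 RNA polymerase. The protein is made with an N-terminal His tag followed by the vector's thrombin site and a TEV protease site, allowing affinity purification and subsequent tag removal. A His-tag fragment annotated downstream of the insert is the vector's optional C-terminal tag; the record does not state whether it is translated.

The insert carries the substitutions N152K, KLS288YKT and KASIHS348TPRAKA, and the construct name describes the result as a "humanized" mutant. This suggests that murine residues were replaced with counterparts from human caspase-4, though the record does not say so explicitly. The stated purpose is protein overexpression in bacteria, and the associated publication concerns structural analysis of cytokine cleavage by inflammatory caspase-4.
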