Features (pLannotate 1.2.2; 22 found; start..end, strand, type, name):
     26..73      -  terminator     T7 terminator: transcription terminator for bacteriophage T7 RNA polymerase
     81..130     -  CDS            SET1 (fragment): solubility-enhancement tag derived from T7 phage gene 10B
    140..157     -  CDS            9xHis (fragment): 9xHis affinity tag
    201..1022    -  CDS            Casp4 (fragment): CASP4_MOUSE - Also known as Casp11 From Mus musculus (Mouse).
   1029..1049    -  CDS            TEV site: tobacco etch virus (TEV) protease recognition and cleavage site
   1056..1073    -  CDS            thrombin site: thrombin recognition and cleavage site
   1084..1100    -  CDS            capTEV™ (fragment): composite tag for in vivo biotinylation, TEV protease cleavage, and 6xHis tagging
   1119..1141    -  RBS            RBS: efficient ribosome binding site from bacteriophage T7 gene 10 (Olins and Rangwala, 1989)
   1156..1180    -  protein_bind   lac operator: The lac repressor binds to the lac operator to inhibit transcription in E. coli. This inhibition can be relieved by adding lactose or isopropyl-β-D-thiogalactopyranoside (IPTG). lac repressor encoded by lacI
   1181..1199    -  promoter       T7 promoter: promoter for bacteriophage T7 RNA polymerase
   1221..1500    +  CDS            TcR (fragment): tetracycline efflux protein; tet; confers resistance to tetracycline
   1508..1585    +  promoter       lacI promoter: lacI
   1586..2668    +  CDS            lacI: lac repressor; lacI; The lac repressor binds to the lac operator to inhibit transcription in E. coli. This inhibition can be relieved by adding lactose or isopropyl-β-D-thiogalactopyranoside (IPTG).
   2681..2702    +  protein_bind   CAP binding site: CAP binding activates transcription in the presence of cAMP. E. coli catabolite activator protein
   2717..3008    +  CDS            TcR (fragment): tetracycline efflux protein; tet; confers resistance to tetracycline
   3080..3460    -  CDS            YPB1_ECOLX: Protein predicted: Swiss-Prot protein existence level 4. From Escherichia coli.
   3477..3668    +  CDS            rop: Rop protein, which maintains plasmids at low copy number; rop
   3770..3909    +  misc_feature   bom: basis of mobility region from pBR322
   4095..4683    -  rep_origin     ori: high-copy-number ColE1/pMB1/pBR322/pUC origin of replication
   4805..5620    +  CDS            KanR: aminoglycoside phosphotransferase; aph(3')-Ia; confers resistance to kanamycin in bacteria or G418 (Geneticin®) in eukaryotes
   5629..5686    -  promoter       AmpR promoter (fragment): bla
   5739..6167    -  rep_origin     f1 ori (sequence partly withheld): f1 bacteriophage origin of replication; arrow indicates direction of (+) strand synthesis
>Addgene plasmid #214315 | pET28_Caspase-11_humanized-mutant | addgene full sequence | sequence record 423170 | Addgene NGS Result
ATCCGGATATAGTTCCTCCTTTCAGCAAAAAACCCCTCAAGACCCGTTTAGAGGCCCCAAGGGGTTATGC
TAGTTATTGCTCAGCGGTGGCAGCAGCCAACTCAGCTTCCTTTCGGGCTTTGTTAGCAGCCGGATCTCAG
TGGTGGTGGTGGTGGTGCTCGAGTGCGGCCGCAAGCTTGTCGACGGAGCTCGAATTCTCAGTTGCCAGGA
AAGAGGTAGAAATATCTTGTCAAGGTTGCCCGATCAATGGTGGGCATCTGAGCTTTGGCCCTTGGAGTTT
CAAATGATTGTTGCACCTTCAGGAATATATCAAAGAGATGACAAGAGCAAGCATGTTTCCGGAAGCAGGA
AATGAGTCTAGTGATGAAGTAAGAGCCTCCTGTTTTGTCTCGGTAGGACAAGTGATGTGGGGTTGTAGAG
TAGAAGGCAATGAAGTCCTTCTCCACGTGGGTTTTATAGACAGCATCAGCTTCCATATTCCTAGGTAGAT
CTACACCTCTGCACAACTGGGGTTTTGAAGACTCTCTGATCCACATTTCTCCAGAGTTCCCACCTCTGCA
GGCCTGCACAATGATGACTTTGGGTTTGTCTCGTAGACCTGGACAGTGGCAATTGTTGAATATCTGATAG
ATGGTATCATACTGTAGCACATCTGGAGTTTTTTCACTGTGCATTGTTCCACAAATGCCATGCAGTGTGC
CATGAGACATTAGCACCAGGAATGTGCTGTCTGATGTCTGGTGTTCTGAGAGTGCAGCAAAGTCTTTCAT
CTCTGACTCCATGCCCTCTGCTGTAAGCTCCTCTTTCACCACCACATCGTAGCCTAAGTCTTCAAGAAGG
CCTTTCATACCAATGATGTCAAATTTAGCCCCATACCTCAGTGAGAGATGTTTGAACTCTGTATTGCATA
TGATAAGAGCCTTTCGTGTACGGCCATTGGCCTCCTTTATTGGGTAAATTTCTTGTGTCTTTTCTCTGCA
AAGCCTTGTGAACTCTTCAGGGGAACAAAGCTTGAGAGTGTTGGATCCGCCCTGAAAATACAGGTTTTCC
ATATGGCTGCCGCGCGGCACCAGGCCGCTGCTGTGATGATGATGATGATGGCTGCTGCCCATGGTATATC
TCCTTCTTAAAGTTAAACAAAATTATTTCTAGAGGGGAATTGTTATCCGCTCACAATTCCCCTATAGTGA
GTCGTATTAATTTCGCGGGATCGAGATCTCGATCCTCTACGCCGGACGCATCGTGGCCGGCATCACCGGC
GCCACAGGTGCGGTTGCTGGCGCCTATATCGCCGACATCACCGATGGGGAAGATCGGGCTCGCCACTTCG
GGCTCATGAGCGCTTGTTTCGGCGTGGGTATGGTGGCAGGCCCCGTGGCCGGGGGACTGTTGGGCGCCAT
CTCCTTGCATGCACCATTCCTTGCGGCGGCGGTGCTCAACGGCCTCAACCTACTACTGGGCTGCTTCCTA
ATGCAGGAGTCGCATAAGGGAGAGCGTCGAGATCCCGGACACCATCGAATGGCGCAAAACCTTTCGCGGT
ATGGCATGATAGCGCCCGGAAGAGAGTCAATTCAGGGTGGTGAATGTGAAACCAGTAACGTTATACGATG
TCGCAGAGTATGCCGGTGTCTCTTATCAGACCGTTTCCCGCGTGGTGAACCAGGCCAGCCACGTTTCTGC
GAAAACGCGGGAAAAAGTGGAAGCGGCGATGGCGGAGCTGAATTACATTCCCAACCGCGTGGCACAACAA
CTGGCGGGCAAACAGTCGTTGCTGATTGGCGTTGCCACCTCCAGTCTGGCCCTGCACGCGCCGTCGCAAA
TTGTCGCGGCGATTAAATCTCGCGCCGATCAACTGGGTGCCAGCGTGGTGGTGTCGATGGTAGAACGAAG
CGGCGTCGAAGCCTGTAAAGCGGCGGTGCACAATCTTCTCGCGCAACGCGTCAGTGGGCTGATCATTAAC
TATCCGCTGGATGACCAGGATGCCATTGCTGTGGAAGCTGCCTGCACTAATGTTCCGGCGTTATTTCTTG
ATGTCTCTGACCAGACACCCATCAACAGTATTATTTTCTCCCATGAAGACGGTACGCGACTGGGCGTGGA
GCATCTGGTCGCATTGGGTCACCAGCAAATCGCGCTGTTAGCGGGCCCATTAAGTTCTGTCTCGGCGCGT
CTGCGTCTGGCTGGCTGGCATAAATATCTCACTCGCAATCAAATTCAGCCGATAGCGGAACGGGAAGGCG
ACTGGAGTGCCATGTCCGGTTTTCAACAAACCATGCAAATGCTGAATGAGGGCATCGTTCCCACTGCGAT
GCTGGTTGCCAACGATCAGATGGCGCTGGGCGCAATGCGCGCCATTACCGAGTCCGGGCTGCGCGTTGGT
GCGGATATCTCGGTAGTGGGATACGACGATACCGAAGACAGCTCATGTTATATCCCGCCGTTAACCACCA
TCAAACAGGATTTTCGCCTGCTGGGGCAAACCAGCGTGGACCGCTTGCTGCAACTCTCTCAGGGCCAGGC
GGTGAAGGGCAATCAGCTGTTGCCCGTCTCACTGGTGAAAAGAAAAACCACCCTGGCGCCCAATACGCAA
ACCGCCTCTCCCCGCGCGTTGGCCGATTCATTAATGCAGCTGGCACGACAGGTTTCCCGACTGGAAAGCG
GGCAGTGAGCGCAACGCAATTAATGTAAGTTAGCTCACTCATTAGGCACCGGGATCTCGACCGATGCCCT
TGAGAGCCTTCAACCCAGTCAGCTCCTTCCGGTGGGCGCGGGGCATGACTATCGTCGCCGCACTTATGAC
TGTCTTCTTTATCATGCAACTCGTAGGACAGGTGCCGGCAGCGCTCTGGGTCATTTTCGGCGAGGACCGC
TTTCGCTGGAGCGCGACGATGATCGGCCTGTCGCTTGCGGTATTCGGAATCTTGCACGCCCTCGCTCAAG
CCTTCGTCACTGGTCCCGCCACCAAACGTTTCGGCGAGAAGCAGGCCATTATCGCCGGCATGGCGGCCCC
ACGGGTGCGCATGATCGTGCTCCTGTCGTTGAGGACCCGGCTAGGCTGGCGGGGTTGCCTTACTGGTTAG
CAGAATGAATCACCGATACGCGAGCGAACGTGAAGCGACTGCTGCTGCAAAACGTCTGCGACCTGAGCAA
CAACATGAATGGTCTTCGGTTTCCGTGTTTCGTAAAGTCTGGAAACGCGGAAGTCAGCGCCCTGCACCAT
TATGTTCCGGATCTGCATCGCAGGATGCTGCTGGCTACCCTGTGGAACACCTACATCTGTATTAACGAAG
CGCTGGCATTGACCCTGAGTGATTTTTCTCTGGTCCCGCCGCATCCATACCGCCAGTTGTTTACCCTCAC
AACGTTCCAGTAACCGGGCATGTTCATCATCAGTAACCCGTATCGTGAGCATCCTCTCTCGTTTCATCGG
TATCATTACCCCCATGAACAGAAATCCCCCTTACACGGAGGCATCAGTGACCAAACAGGAAAAAACCGCC
CTTAACATGGCCCGCTTTATCAGAAGCCAGACATTAACGCTTCTGGAGAAACTCAACGAGCTGGACGCGG
ATGAACAGGCAGACATCTGTGAATCGCTTCACGACCACGCTGATGAGCTTTACCGCAGCTGCCTCGCGCG
TTTCGGTGATGACGGTGAAAACCTCTGACACATGCAGCTCCCGGAGACGGTCACAGCTTGTCTGTAAGCG
GATGCCGGGAGCAGACAAGCCCGTCAGGGCGCGTCAGCGGGTGTTGGCGGGTGTCGGGGCGCAGCCATGA
CCCAGTCACGTAGCGATAGCGGAGTGTATACTGGCTTAACTATGCGGCATCAGAGCAGATTGTACTGAGA
GTGCACCATTGCGGTGTGAAATACCGCACAGATGCGTAAGGAGAAAATACCGCATCAGGCGCTCTTCCGC
TTCCTCGCTCACTGACTCGCTGCGCTCGGTCGTTCGGCTGCGGCGAGCGGTATCAGCTCACTCAAAGGCG
GTAATACGGTTATCCACAGAATCAGGGGATAACGCAGGAAAGAACATGTGAGCAAAAGGCCAGCAAAAGG
CCAGGAACCGTAAAAAGGCCGCGTTGCTGGCGTTTTTCCATAGGCTCCGCCCCCCTGACGAGCATCACAA
AAATCGACGCTCAAGTCAGAGGTGGCGAAACCCGACAGGACTATAAAGATACCAGGCGTTTCCCCCTGGA
AGCTCCCTCGTGCGCTCTCCTGTTCCGACCCTGCCGCTTACCGGATACCTGTCCGCCTTTCTCCCTTCGG
GAAGCGTGGCGCTTTCTCATAGCTCACGCTGTAGGTATCTCAGTTCGGTGTAGGTCGTTCGCTCCAAGCT
GGGCTGTGTGCACGAACCCCCCGTTCAGCCCGACCGCTGCGCCTTATCCGGTAACTATCGTCTTGAGTCC
AACCCGGTAAGACACGACTTATCGCCACTGGCAGCAGCCACTGGTAACAGGATTAGCAGAGCGAGGTATG
TAGGCGGTGCTACAGAGTTCTTGAAGTGGTGGCCTAACTACGGCTACACTAGAAGGACAGTATTTGGTAT
CTGCGCTCTGCTGAAGCCAGTTACCTTCGGAAAAAGAGTTGGTAGCTCTTGATCCGGCAAACAAACCACC
GCTGGTAGCGGTGGTTTTTTTGTTTGCAAGCAGCAGATTACGCGCAGAAAAAAAGGATCTCAAGAAGATC
CTTTGATCTTTTCTACGGGGTCTGACGCTCAGTGGAACGAAAACTCACGTTAAGGGATTTTGGTCATGAA
CAATAAAACTGTCTGCTTACATAAACAGTAATACAAGGGGTGTTATGAGCCATATTCAACGGGAAACGTC
TTGCTCTAGGCCGCGATTAAATTCCAACATGGATGCTGATTTATATGGGTATAAATGGGCTCGCGATAAT
GTCGGGCAATCAGGTGCGACAATCTATCGATTGTATGGGAAGCCCGATGCGCCAGAGTTGTTTCTGAAAC
ATGGCAAAGGTAGCGTTGCCAATGATGTTACAGATGAGATGGTCAGACTAAACTGGCTGACGGAATTTAT
GCCTCTTCCGACCATCAAGCATTTTATCCGTACTCCTGATGATGCATGGTTACTCACCACTGCGATCCCC
GGGAAAACAGCATTCCAGGTATTAGAAGAATATCCTGATTCAGGTGAAAATATTGTTGATGCGCTGGCAG
TGTTCCTGCGCCGGTTGCATTCGATTCCTGTTTGTAATTGTCCTTTTAACAGCGATCGCGTATTTCGTCT
CGCTCAGGCGCAATCACGAATGAATAACGGTTTGGTTGATGCGAGTGATTTTGATGACGAGCGTAATGGC
TGGCCTGTTGAACAAGTCTGGAAAGAAATGCATAAACTTTTGCCATTCTCACCGGATTCAGTCGTCACTC
ATGGTGATTTCTCACTTGATAACCTTATTTTTGACGAGGGGAAATTAATAGGTTGTATTGATGTTGGACG
AGTCGGAATCGCAGACCGATACCAGGATCTTGCCATCCTATGGAACTGCCTCGGTGAGTTTTCTCCTTCA
TTACAGAAACGGCTTTTTCAAAAATATGGTATTGATAATCCTGATATGAATAAATTGCAGTTTCATTTGA
TGCTCGATGAGTTTTTCTAAGAATTAATTCATGAGCGGATACATATTTGAATGTATTTAGAAAAATAAAC
AAATAGGGGTTCCGCGCACATTTCCCCGAAAAGTGCCACCTAAATTGTAAGCGTTAATATTTTGTTAAAA
TTCGCGTTAAATTTTTGTTAAATCAGCTCATTTTTTAACCAATAGGCCGAAATCGGCAAAATCCCTTATA
AATCAAAAGAATAGACCGAGATAGGGT
[37 nt withheld, positions 5838-5874]
AAAGAACGTGGACTCCAACGTCAAAGG
[49 nt withheld, positions 5902-5950]
T
[91 nt withheld, positions 5952-6042]
G
[124 nt withheld, positions 6044-6167]
CCCATTCGCCA
